>Addgene plasmid #124391 | GB1-His-TET1-878-911-I894A(pL91) | addgene full sequence | sequence record 245177 | Addgene NGS Result
TAATACGACTCACTATAGGGGAATTGTGAGCGGATAACAATTCCCCTCTAGAAATAATTTTGTTTAACTT
TAAGAAGGAGATATACATATGCAGTACAAACTGATCCTGAACGGTAAAACCCTGAAAGGTGAAACCACCA
CCGAAGCTGTTGACGCTGCTACCGCGGAAAAAGTTTTCAAACAGTACGCTAACGACAACGGTGTTGACGG
TGAATGGACCTACGACGACGCTACCAAAACCTTCACCGTTACCGAAGGATCTCATCATCATCATCATCAT
GGATCCGAAAACCTGTATTTTCAGGGCGCCCTCTTATCGTTAATGAAAGATAGGAGATTAACATTGGAGC
AAGTGGTAGCCGCCGAGGCCCTGACTCAACTCTCAGAAGCCCCATCAGAGAATTCCTCCCCATGAAATTC
GAGCTCCGTCGACAAGCTTGCGGCCGCACTCGAGCACCACCACCACCACCACTAATGTTAATTAAGTTGG
GCGTTCCTAGGCTGATAAAACAGAATTTGCCTGGCGGCAGTAGCGCGGTGGTCCCACCTGACCCCATGCC
GAACTCAGAAGTGAAACGCCGTAGCGCCGATGGTAGTGTGGGGTCTCCCCATGCGAGAGTAGGGAACTGC
CAGGCATCAAATAAAACGAAAGGCTCAGTCGAAAGACTGGGCCTTTCGTTTTATCTGTTGTTTGTCGGTG
AACGCTCTCCTGAGTAGGACAAATCCGCCGGGAGCGGATTTGAACGTTGCGAAGCAACGGCCCGGAGGGT
GGCGGGCAGGACGCCCGCCATAAACTGCCAGGCATCAAATTAAGCAGAAGGCCATCCTGACGGATGGCCT
TTTTGCGTTTCTACAAACTCTTTTGTTTATTTTTCTAAATACATTCAAATATGTATCCGCTGAGCAATAA
CTAGCATAACCCCTTGGGGCCTCTAAACGGGTCTTGAGGGGTTTTTTGCTGAAAGGAGGAACTATATCCG
GATTGGCGAATGGG
[124 nt withheld, positions 995-1118]
C
[91 nt withheld, positions 1120-1210]
A
[49 nt withheld, positions 1212-1260]
CCTTTGACGTTGGAGTCCACGTTCTTT
[37 nt withheld, positions 1288-1324]
ACCCTATCTCGGTCTATTCTTTTGATTTATAAGGGATTTTGCCGATTTCGGCCTATTGGTTAAAAAATGA
GCTGATTTAACAAAAATTTAACGCGAATTTTAACAAAATATTAACGTTTACAATTTCTGGCGGCACGATG
GCATGAGATTATCAAAAAGGATCTTCACCTAGATCCTTTTAAATTAAAAATGAAGTTTTAAATCAATCTA
AAGTATATATGAGTAAACTTGGTCTGACAGTTACCAATGCTTAATCAGTGAGGCACCTATCTCAGCGATC
TGTCTATTTCGTTCATCCATAGTTGCCTGACTCCCCGTCGTGTAGATAACTACGATACGGGAGGGCTTAC
CATCTGGCCCCAGTGCTGCAATGATACCGCGAGACCCACGCTCACCGGCTCCAGATTTATCAGCAATAAA
CCAGCCAGCCGGAAGGGCCGAGCGCAGAAGTGGTCCTGCAACTTTATCCGCCTCCATCCAGTCTATTAAT
TGTTGCCGGGAAGCTAGAGTAAGTAGTTCGCCAGTTAATAGTTTGCGCAACGTTGTTGCCATTGCTACAG
GCATCGTGGTGTCACGCTCGTCGTTTGGTATGGCTTCATTCAGCTCCGGTTCCCAACGATCAAGGCGAGT
TACATGATCCCCCATGTTGTGCAAAAAAGCGGTTAGCTCCTTCGGTCCTCCGATCGTTGTCAGAAGTAAG
TTGGCCGCAGTGTTATCACTCATGGTTATGGCAGCACTGCATAATTCTCTTACTGTCATGCCATCCGTAA
GATGCTTTTCTGTGACTGGTGAGTACTCAACCAAGTCATTCTGAGAATAGTGTATGCGGCGACCGAGTTG
CTCTTGCCCGGCGTCAATACGGGATAATACCGCGCCACATAGCAGAACTTTAAAAGTGCTCATCATTGGA
AAACGTTCTTCGGGGCGAAAACTCTCAAGGATCTTACCGCTGTTGAGATCCAGTTCGATGTAACCCACTC
GTGCACCCAACTGATCTTCAGCATCTTTTACTTTCACCAGCGTTTCTGGGTGAGCAAAAACAGGAAGGCA
AAATGCCGCAAAAAAGGGAATAAGGGCGACACGGAAATGTTGAATACTCATACTCTTCCTTTTTCAATCA
TGATTGAAGCATTTATCAGGGTTATTGTCTCATGAGCGGATACATATTTGAATGTATTTAGAAAAATAAA
CAAATAGGTCATGACCAAAATCCCTTAACGTGAGTTTTCGTTCCACTGAGCGTCAGACCCCGTAGAAAAG
ATCAAAGGATCTTCTTGAGATCCTTTTTTTCTGCGCGTAATCTGCTGCTTGCAAACAAAAAAACCACCGC
TACCAGCGGTGGTTTGTTTGCCGGATCAAGAGCTACCAACTCTTTTTCCGAAGGTAACTGGCTTCAGCAG
AGCGCAGATACCAAATACTGTCCTTCTAGTGTAGCCGTAGTTAGGCCACCACTTCAAGAACTCTGTAGCA
CCGCCTACATACCTCGCTCTGCTAATCCTGTTACCAGTGGCTGCTGCCAGTGGCGATAAGTCGTGTCTTA
CCGGGTTGGACTCAAGACGATAGTTACCGGATAAGGCGCAGCGGTCGGGCTGAACGGGGGGTTCGTGCAC
ACAGCCCAGCTTGGAGCGAACGACCTACACCGAACTGAGATACCTACAGCGTGAGCTATGAGAAAGCGCC
ACGCTTCCCGAAGGGAGAAAGGCGGACAGGTATCCGGTAAGCGGCAGGGTCGGAACAGGAGAGCGCACGA
GGGAGCTTCCAGGGGGAAACGCCTGGTATCTTTATAGTCCTGTCGGGTTTCGCCACCTCTGACTTGAGCG
TCGATTTTTGTGATGCTCGTCAGGGGGGCGGAGCCTATGGAAAAACGCCAGCAACGCGGCCTTTTTACGG
TTCCTGGCCTTTTGCTGGCCTTTTGCTCACATGTTCTTTCCTGCGTTATCCCCTGATTCTGTGGATAACC
GTATTACCGCCTTTGAGTGAGCTGATACCGCTCGCCGCAGCCGAACGACCGAGCGCAGCGAGTCAGTGAG
CGAGGAAGCGGAAGAGCGCCTGATGCGGTATTTTCTCCTTACGCATCTGTGCGGTATTTCACACCGCAAT
GGTGCACTCTCAGTACAATCTGCTCTGATGCCGCATAGTTAAGCCAGTATACACTCCGCTATCGCTACGT
GACTGGGTCATGGCTGCGCCCCGACACCCGCCAACACCCGCTGACGCGCCCTGACGGGCTTGTCTGCTCC
CGGCATCCGCTTACAGACAAGCTGTGACCGTCTCCGGGAGCTGCATGTGTCAGAGGTTTTCACCGTCATC
ACCGAAACGCGCGAGGCAGCTGCGGTAAAGCTCATCAGCGTGGTCGTGAAGCGATTCACAGATGTCTGCC
TGTTCATCCGCGTCCAGCTCGTTGAGTTTCTCCAGAAGCGTTAATGTCTGGCTTCTGATAAAGCGGGCCA
TGTTAAGGGCGGTTTTTTCCTGTTTGGTCACTGATGCCTCCGTGTAAGGGGGATTTCTGTTCATGGGGGT
AATGATACCGATGAAACGAGAGAGGATGCTCACGATACGGGTTACTGATGATGAACATGCCCGGTTACTG
GAACGTTGTGAGGGTAAACAACTGGCGGTATGGATGCGGCGGGACCAGAGAAAAATCACTCAGGGTCAAT
GCCAGCGCTTCGTTAATACAGATGTAGGTGTTCCACAGGGTAGCCAGCAGCATCCTGCGATGCAGATCCG
GAACATAATGGTGCAGGGCGCTGACTTCCGCGTTTCCAGACTTTACGAAACACGGAAACCGAAGACCATT
CATGTTGTTGCTCAGGTCGCAGACGTTTTGCAGCAGCAGTCGCTTCACGTTCGCTCGCGTATCGGTGATT
CATTCTGCTAACCAGTAAGGCAACCCCGCCAGCCTAGCCGGGTCCTCAACGACAGGAGCACGATCATGCT
AGTCATGCCCCGCGCCCACCGGAAGGAGCTGACTGGGTTGAAGGCTCTCAAGGGCATCGGTCGAGATCCC
GGTGCCTAATGAGTGAGCTAACTTACATTAATTGCGTTGCGCTCACTGCCCGCTTTCCAGTCGGGAAACC
TGTCGTGCCAGCTGCATTAATGAATCGGCCAACGCGCGGGGAGAGGCGGTTTGCGTATTGGGCGCCAGGG
TGGTTTTTCTTTTCACCAGTGAGACGGGCAACAGCTGATTGCCCTTCACCGCCTGGCCCTGAGAGAGTTG
CAGCAAGCGGTCCACGCTGGTTTGCCCCAGCAGGCGAAAATCCTGTTTGATGGTGGTTAACGGCGGGATA
TAACATGAGCTGTCTTCGGTATCGTCGTATCCCACTACCGAGATGTCCGCACCAACGCGCAGCCCGGACT
CGGTAATGGCGCGCATTGCGCCCAGCGCCATCTGATCGTTGGCAACCAGCATCGCAGTGGGAACGATGCC
CTCATTCAGCATTTGCATGGTTTGTTGAAAACCGGACATGGCACTCCAGTCGCCTTCCCGTTCCGCTATC
GGCTGAATTTGATTGCGAGTGAGATATTTATGCCAGCCAGCCAGACGCAGACGCGCCGAGACAGAACTTA
ATGGGCCCGCTAACAGCGCGATTTGCTGGTGACCCAATGCGACCAGATGCTCCACGCCCAGTCGCGTACC
GTCTTCATGGGAGAAAATAATACTGTTGATGGGTGTCTGGTCAGAGACATCAAGAAATAACGCCGGAACA
TTAGTGCAGGCAGCTTCCACAGCAATGGCATCCTGGTCATCCAGCGGATAGTTAATGATCAGCCCACTGA
CGCGTTGCGCGAGAAGATTGTGCACCGCCGCTTTACAGGCTTCGACGCCGCTTCGTTCTACCATCGACAC
CACCACGCTGGCACCCAGTTGATCGGCGCGAGATTTAATCGCCGCGACAATTTGCGACGGCGCGTGCAGG
GCCAGACTGGAGGTGGCAACGCCAATCAGCAACGACTGTTTGCCCGCCAGTTGTTGTGCCACGCGGTTGG
GAATGTAATTCAGCTCCGCCATCGCCGCTTCCACTTTTTCCCGCGTTTTCGCAGAAACGTGGCTGGCCTG
GTTCACCACGCGGGAAACGGTCTGATAAGAGACACCGGCATACTCTGCGACATCGTATAACGTTACTGGT
TTCACATTCACCACCCTGAATTGACTCTCTTCCGGGCGCTATCATGCCATACCGCGAAAGGTTTTGCGCC
ATTCGATGGTGTCCGGGATCTCGACGCTCTCCCTTATGCGACTCCTGCATTAGGAAGCAGCCCAGTAGTA
GGTTGAGGCCGTTGAGCACCGCCGCCGCAAGGAATGGTGCATGCAAGGAGATGGCGCCCAACAGTCCCCC
GGCCACGGGGCCTGCCACCATACCCACGCCGAAACAAGCGCTCATGAGCCCGAAGTGGCGAGCCCGATCT
TCCCCATCGGTGATGTCGGCGATATAGGCGCCAGCAACCGCACCTGTGGCGCCGGTGATGCCGGCCACGA
TGCGTCCGGCGTAGAGGATCGAGATCGATCTCGATCCCGCGAAAT
Features (pLannotate 1.2.2; 24 found; start..end, strand, type, name):
      1..19      +  promoter       T7 promoter: promoter for bacteriophage T7 RNA polymerase
     20..44      +  protein_bind   lac operator: The lac repressor binds to the lac operator to inhibit transcription in E. coli. This inhibition can be relieved by adding lactose or isopropyl-β-D-thiogalactopyranoside (IPTG). lac repressor encoded by lacI
     59..81      +  RBS            RBS: efficient ribosome binding site from bacteriophage T7 gene 10 (Olins and Rangwala, 1989)
     95..256     +  CDS            GB1: B1 domain of Streptococcal protein G effective as a solubilizing fusion partner (Cheng and Patel, 2004)
    263..282     +  CDS            capTEV™ (fragment): composite tag for in vivo biotinylation, TEV protease cleavage, and 6xHis tagging
    287..307     +  CDS            TEV site: tobacco etch virus (TEV) protease recognition and cleavage site
    455..472     +  CDS            9xHis (fragment): 9xHis affinity tag
    519..634     +  ncRNA          5S rRNA: Accession: RF00001 - 5S ribosomal RNA
    638..724     +  terminator     rrnB T1 terminator: Escherichia coli rrnB; transcription terminator T1 from the E. coli rrnB gene
    816..843     +  terminator     rrnB T2 terminator: transcription terminator T2 from the E. coli rrnB gene
    862..901     +  promoter       AmpR promoter (fragment): bla
    911..958     +  terminator     T7 terminator: transcription terminator for bacteriophage T7 RNA polymerase
    995..1450    +  rep_origin     f1 ori (sequence partly withheld): f1 bacteriophage origin of replication; arrow indicates direction of (+) strand synthesis
   1565..2425    -  CDS            AmpR: β-lactamase; bla; confers resistance to ampicillin, carbenicillin, and related antibiotics
   2426..2518    -  promoter       AmpR promoter: bla
   2599..3187    +  rep_origin     ori: high-copy-number ColE1/pMB1/pBR322/pUC origin of replication
   3373..3512    -  misc_feature   bom: basis of mobility region from pBR322
   3614..3805    -  CDS            rop: Rop protein, which maintains plasmids at low copy number; rop
   3822..4202    +  CDS            YPB1_ECOLX: Protein predicted: Swiss-Prot protein existence level 4. From Escherichia coli.
   4264..4328    -  CDS            TcR (fragment): tetracycline efflux protein; tet; confers resistance to tetracycline
   4343..4364    -  protein_bind   CAP binding site: CAP binding activates transcription in the presence of cAMP. E. coli catabolite activator protein
   4377..5459    -  CDS            lacI: lac repressor; lacI; The lac repressor binds to the lac operator to inhibit transcription in E. coli. This inhibition can be relieved by adding lactose or isopropyl-β-D-thiogalactopyranoside (IPTG).
   5460..5537    -  promoter       lacI promoter: lacI
   5545..5824    -  CDS            TcR (fragment): tetracycline efflux protein; tet; confers resistance to tetracycline
