[The description below was written by a language model from this plasmid's Addgene catalogue record and pLannotate feature annotations shown in this document.]
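Description:
GB1-His-TET1-878-911-I894A(pL91) is a bacterial expression plasmid of about 5.8 kb, built on the pLeicester 91 backbone, for producing a short mutant fragment of human TET1 in E. coli. The insert encodes residues 878–911 of TET1, described in the record as the Sin3-interaction domain (SID), carrying an I894A substitution. It is fused at its N terminus to backbone-encoded tags. The feature table shows the GB1 domain of streptococcal protein G, a small solubility-enhancing partner, followed by a histidine tag region and a TEV protease recognition site, so the tags could in principle be cleaved from the peptide after purification. The TET1 segment itself is not annotated, but it would sit in the gap downstream of the TEV site. A second histidine-tag fragment is annotated after that gap, although the record does not show whether it is in frame with the fusion.

Expression is driven by a T7 promoter with an adjacent lac operator and the T7 gene 10 ribosome binding site. The plasmid also carries lacI under its own promoter, which gives IPTG-inducible transcription in hosts that supply T7 RNA polymerase. The rrnB T1 and T2 terminators and a T7 terminator lie downstream of the coding region. The plasmid replicates from a ColE1/pMB1-type origin accompanied by rop and the bom region, a pBR322-like arrangement that usually moderates copy number, though the catalogue lists copy number as unknown. An f1 origin is also present, and selection is by ampicillin through β-lactamase. Only non-functional fragments of a tetracycline resistance gene remain.

The stated purpose is production of the I894A TET1-SID mutant in E. coli, followed by purification on a nickel column by FPLC. The associated work examines recruitment of Tet1 to the PAH1 domain of Sin3A.
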