Addgene plasmid #124391: GB1-His-TET1-878-911-I894A(pL91)
Purpose: E.Coli produced TET1-SID mutants (I894A) purified by FPLC nickel column
Depositing lab: Shaun Cowley. Depositing organization: University of Leicester. Publication: Sin3A recruits Tet1 to the PAH1 domain via a highly conserved Sin3-Interaction Domain. Chandru A, Bate N, Vuister GW, Cowley SM. Sci Rep. 2018 Oct 2;8(1):14689. doi: 10.1038/s41598-018-32942-w. PubMed 30279502.
Backbone
  Vector backbone: pLeicester 91
  Backbone manufacturer: University of Leicester
  Vector type: Bacterial Expression
Growth in bacteria
  Bacterial resistance: Ampicillin, 100 μg/mL
  Growth temperature: 37°C
  Growth strain: DH5alpha
  Copy number: Unknown
Gene/Insert
  Gene/Insert name: GB1-His-TET1-878-911-I894A
  Species: H. sapiens (human)
  Insert size (bp): 300
  Mutation: I894A
  Entrez Gene: TET1 (a.k.a. CXXC6, LCX, bA119F7.1)
  Tag / fusion protein: GB1-Histidine (N terminal on backbone)
Terms and licenses: Academic/Nonprofit Terms; Industry Terms: Not Available to Industry
How to cite: GB1-His-TET1-878-911-I894A(pL91) was a gift from Shaun Cowley (Addgene plasmid # 124391 ; http://n2t.net/addgene:124391 ; RRID:Addgene_124391)
